Addgene plasmid #219749: pNK3203
Purpose: DVK_AF CIDAR vector encoding hispidin-synthase from Mycena citricolor under control of CMV promoter, for mammalian expression
Depositing lab: Alexander Mishin. Publication: An improved pathway for autonomous bioluminescence imaging in eukaryotes. Shakhova ES, Karataeva TA, Markina NM, Mitiouchkina T, Palkina KA, Perfilov MM, Wood MG, Hoang TT, Hall MP, Fakhranurova LI, Alekberova AE, Malyshevskaia AK, Gorbachev DA, Bugaeva EN, Pletneva LK, Babenko VV, Boldyreva DI, Gorokhovatsky AY, Balakireva AV, Gao F, Choob VV, Encell LP, Wood KV, Yampolsky IV, Sarkisyan KS, Mishin AS. Nat Methods. 2024 Mar;21(3):406-410. doi: 10.1038/s41592-023-02152-y. Epub 2024 Jan 22. PubMed 38253843.
Backbone
  Vector backbone: Level 1-like
  Backbone size w/o insert (bp): 2231
  Vector type: Mammalian Expression
Growth in bacteria
  Bacterial resistance: Kanamycin, 50 μg/mL
  Growth temperature: 37°C
  Growth strain: DH5alpha
  Copy number: High Copy
Gene/Insert
  Gene/Insert name: pCMV - mcitHispS - tSV40
  Species: Mycena citricolor
  Insert size (bp): 5977
  Cloning method: Golden Gate
  Sequencing primers: 5′ cctataaaaataggcgtatcacgaggcag; 3′ agtcagtgagcgaggaagcctg
Resource information
  A portion of this plasmid was derived from a plasmid made by: Synthetic
Terms and licenses: Academic/Nonprofit Terms; Industry Terms: Not Available to Industry
How to cite: pNK3203 was a gift from Alexander Mishin (Addgene plasmid # 219749 ; http://n2t.net/addgene:219749 ; RRID:Addgene_219749)
