[The description below was written by a language model from this plasmid's Addgene catalogue record and pLannotate feature annotations shown in this document.]
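Description:
pNK3203 is a mammalian expression plasmid built in a DVK_AF destination vector of the CIDAR modular cloning system, described in the record as a "Level 1-like" backbone, and assembled by Golden Gate cloning from synthetic parts. The sequenced plasmid is 8,209 nt, made up of a small backbone of about 2.2 kb and an insert of roughly 6 kb. It is propagated in E. coli at high copy from a ColE1/pUC-type origin and selected with kanamycin through an aph(3')-Ia (KanR) gene. The backbone also retains BioBrick prefix and suffix sequences and flanking bacterial transcription terminators, which insulate the cloning site.

The payload is a single transcription unit, pCMV - mcitHispS - tSV40. The human cytomegalovirus immediate early enhancer and promoter drive the hispidin synthase gene from the fungus Mycena citricolor, and the unit ends with an SV40 polyadenylation signal. The automated annotation does not label the hispidin synthase coding sequence itself, which presumably occupies the long unannotated stretch between the CMV promoter and the SV40 region. The short "VP16 AD" fragment inside that stretch is only 17 nt and is most likely a spurious match. The large T antigen and M13 ori fragments probably reflect sequence carried along with the SV40 terminator part.

Hispidin synthase produces hispidin, the precursor of fungal luciferin in the fungal bioluminescence pathway. The associated work concerns an improved pathway for autonomous bioluminescence imaging in eukaryotes. The plasmid is therefore suited to supplying this one enzyme in mammalian cells, presumably alongside constructs for the other pathway components, although the record does not specify these partners.
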