Features (pLannotate 1.2.2; 12 found; start..end, strand, type, name):
      6..309     +  enhancer       CMV enhancer: human cytomegalovirus immediate early enhancer
    310..513     +  promoter       CMV promoter: human cytomegalovirus (CMV) immediate early promoter
   2235..2251    +  CDS            VP16 AD (fragment): transcriptional activation domain of herpes simplex virus protein VP16 (Triezenberg et al., 1988; Cousens et al., 1989); UL48
   5610..5695    +  CDS            large T antigen (fragment): large T antigen from SV40 (simian virus 40)
   5718..5839    +  polyA_signal   SV40 poly(A) signal: SV40 polyadenylation signal
   5846..5978    -  rep_origin     M13 ori (fragment): M13 bacteriophage origin of replication; arrow indicates direction of (+) strand synthesis
   5991..6011    +  misc_feature   BioBrick suffix: universal suffix for all parts
   6012..6069    +  terminator     his operon terminator: This putative transcriptin terminator from the E. coli his operon has a 2-bp deletion introduced during synthesis. Its efficiency has not been determined.
   6264..6852    -  rep_origin     ori: high-copy-number ColE1/pMB1/pBR322/pUC origin of replication
   7085..7900    -  CDS            KanR: aminoglycoside phosphotransferase; aph(3')-Ia; confers resistance to kanamycin in bacteria or G418 (Geneticin®) in eukaryotes
   8127..8170    -  terminator     bacterial terminator: putative bacterial transcription terminator
   8173..8194    +  misc_feature   BioBrick prefix: BioBrick prefix for parts that do not start with "ATG"
>Addgene plasmid #219749 | pNK3203 | addgene full sequence | sequence record 437134 | Addgene NGS Result
GGAGGCGTTACATAACTTACGGTAAATGGCCCGCCTGGCTGACCGCCCAACGACCCCCGCCCATTGACGT
CAATAATGACGTATGTTCCCATAGTAACGCCAATAGGGACTTTCCATTGACGTCAATGGGTGGAGTATTT
ACGGTAAACTGCCCACTTGGCAGTACATCAAGTGTATCATATGCCAAGTACGCCCCCTATTGACGTCAAT
GACGGTAAATGGCCCGCCTGGCATTATGCCCAGTACATGACCTTATGGGACTTTCCTACTTGGCAGTACA
TCTACGTATTAGTCATCGCTATTACCATGGTGATGCGGTTTTGGCAGTACATCAATGGGCGTGGATAGCG
GTTTGACTCACGGGGATTTCCAAGTCTCCACCCCATTGACGTCAATGGGAGTTTGTTTTGGCACCAAAAT
CAACGGGACTTTCCAAAATGTCGTAACAACTCCGCCCCATTGACGCAAATGGGCGGTAGGCGTGTACGGT
GGGAGGTCTATATAAGCAGAGCTGGTTTAGTGAACCGTCAGATCCGCTAGCGCTACCGGTCGCCACAATG
TCAGCCTCTTCATCTTATTCTGAATTGGAGTCTCCAACTTCTCTTCTTGACGTGTTCGTGCACGCCGCTC
GGGACCCTCACACCGCATCAAGAAGGGTGTTGGAGTGCGGATCTGACACATGGACATACGCCGCCTTGGA
TGCCGTGTCTGATGGTATAGCCAGGGAGTTGGCCCCTTTCGGTTTGGCCCCAAAGGTCGCTGTTGTCTCT
GAGAACCATCCATTTGTGTTCGCTTTGTTGTTCGCAGTCTGGAAGTTGGGTGGAACTTTCATCCCAATCG
ACGCACATGTCCCTTTTGCCATGTTGACAGGTATGGTGAACATCGTGAAGCCAACATGTCTTTACCTTCC
TGCCTCAGCCACATCAAACATATCTCTTGTGAAGGCCTTCGACATAAGAACCGTCGTGTTTGGACACAAG
GAGAATTCAATGCAAGCTTTGTTCGACAAGTACTCATTGCACGCAGCCCCATTGCACGCTGCACCATTGC
ATTACGCCCCTCCATCAGCCGACCATGCCTGTCTTTATCTTTTCACTTCTTCAGCCTCTTCTACCAAAAA
CTTGAAGGCCGTCCCTCTTACCCATACACTTGTCTTGAGAGGTTGTCAATCTAAACTTGCTTGGTGGAGG
AGGGTCCAACCAGGAAAGAATCTTGACGCTATCAGAATCCTTGGATGGGCACCATGGTCCCACGTTCTTG
CCTATATGCAGGATATCGGAACAGCTACACTTCTTAACGCCGGTTGCTACGTCTTTGCAACCATCCCTTC
TTCATACCCTCAGCTTCCTACCACTACCCCAGTCGATTTGACCACTTCACTTATCGACGCTTTGGTCACC
AGAAGAGTCGCAGCATTCGCCTGTGTCCCTTTCGTCCTTGCCAACCTTAAAGCCGCTTGCCAGTCAAACC
ACCCAGCCAGGTCACAGTTGCTTGAGGCCCTTCAAAAGACCATCATGTTGGAGTGCGGTGGTGCCGTGTT
GGACGACGCTACTGTGGACTGGGCCGAGAGGAACGGTATCAGGATCTTCACCGGAATCGGTATGACCGAG
ACTGGTGGAGCCGTTTTCGTCGGTTTGGCCTCTGAATCTAGAAGAGGATTTTTGCCTGAAGGTTTGCTTG
GTGATGCATCATTCTCTATCTCATCTGACACTGACGCTCTTGACGAAGGTGAACTTGTCGTGAAATCAAA
ATTGATCGCACCAGGATATGTCGGATACGACGACGGAGCCCACTCTGTGGACTGCGACGGATGGGTCACA
TTCAGGACAGGAGATAGGTATAGGCAGACCCAGCCAGACGGAAGGTTTACCTGGTTGGGAAGGATCACAG
ACTTCATTCAGATGGTGTCTGGTGAGTACTTGGATCCAAGGCCATTGGAGGAGTCTCTTAGAGCCTCTCC
ATTGATCGCCAACGCCTGCATCGTGGGTGACGCCTTCCTATCTTCTGCCTCAACTTCAATCTTGGCCATC
ATCGAGTTGGCAACCCCTGATCTTGCACACACCGCCTCAATCAGGGCACAGCTTGCAAGAGTCCTTGCCC
CTCTTAACAGGGATTTGCCTCCACCACTTAGGATCGCAGCATCTTCAATCCTTGTTTTGGACGGAATGAG
AAAGATCCCTAAGACAAAGAAGGGTGACATCTTCAGAAAAAAGCTTGAGGACACATTCGGTGCTGAGTTT
GAGCAGATGTTGAGAACCGAGAAAGTCGGATTGGGTGACTTGGCTGATGTGGATGCCGGTATCACTAGAA
TCATCGGAAACTTGTTGGGAATCTCAGACGACGAGCTTCTTTCTACCATGTCTTTTGCTGAGTTGGGTAT
GACCTCTCTTTTGGCCGTCAAGATCGCATCAGAATTGAACAAGTTTTTGGACGGTAGGGCTGTGTTGCCA
ACAAACATCTGTTACATACACTTTGACGTGCCTTCATTGACTTCATCAGTCAGAGAAAGGCTTTCTTCTG
CACCATCATCTATCACATCTGCCGCCTCTGAGCCTGCAGCCTCTTCACCAGGAACCCCTAGGGCCGACGA
AATCGTGATCGTGGGAAAGGCCTTCAGACTTCCTGACGGTGTGAACGACGACGCCGCTTTGTGGGACGTC
CTTACCGGTGAGTCTGCATCTATCATCAAGGACATCCCAGCCGACAGATGGGACCACGCCTCTTTCTACC
CAAAGGACATCCACTTTGGGAGAGCTGGTCTTGTGGATGTCGCTAGATTCGACTACGGTTTTTTCGGAAT
GACCGCTTCTGAGGCATATTCTCTTTCACCAACCATGAGGTTGGCTCTTGAAGTCGCTTATGAGGCCTTG
GAGGACGCAAACATTCCTTTCAGAGCCGTCAAGGGTTCAAGGATGGGTGTGTTCGTCGCTGTGAAAGACG
ATGGATTCGAAACCTTGTTGCATGCAGGACAGGGTTATGACGCTTACACAAGATTCTATGGAACTGGAAG
GGCTCCTTCAACCGCCTCTGGTAGAATCAACTATTTGCTTGATTTGCACGGACCTTCAATCACCGTCGAC
ACAGCCTGCTCAGGAGGAATCGTGTGCATCGACCAGGCTGTCACCTATCTTCAATCAGGAGCTGCAGAGA
CTGCCATCGTGTGTTCATCTAACACACACTGCTGGCCAGGATCTTTCATGTTCTTGACCGCTCAAGGAAT
GGCCTCACCTAACGGTAGATGCGCATCTTTCACATCAGACGCCGACGGATACGCTCCTTCTGAGGGAGCT
GTGGGTTTCGTGCTTAAGACCAGGTCTGCCGCTGTGAGGGACGGAGATAGAATACTTGCTACTATCAGGG
CCACCGAGATCGGACACAATGGAAGATCTCAGGGACTTGCTGCTCCTAATGTCAGATCTCAGGCAGCTGC
TCATAGAGCCGTGTTGCGTAGAGCAAGGTTGGACCCATCTGAGATTGACTTCATCGAAGCACATGGTACT
GGAACCACATTGGGAGATCTTTGCGAAGTGCAGGGTATCAACGACTCTTTTGTCTCTCCTAAGAAAAGAG
CCAACCCTCTTGTAGTCTCTGCATCTAAGTCAACCATCGGTCACACCGAGCCATCTGCTGGTTTGGTCGG
AATCCTTTCAGCTCTTATGTCATTCGAGAAGAGGATCGTGCCTAGATTGGCATATCTTACTGAGTCTAAT
GTGAACCCAGCATTGGACGCATCAGTCGTTCCATTGCACTTTCCTACAAAGCACATCGAGCTTAGAGCTG
ATGTGCCTTACAAGGCCGTGGTGATGTCTTACGGATTCGCAGGTACCCTTGCCGACATCGTCCTTGAGTC
AGAGGTTCCACAACCAACTCCAGCCGTCGCTCAGGACACAGCCGGTCAACAGCCAATGCTTTTCGTGTTG
TCAGCCAAAACCCCAAGGGCACTTGCAGCCTACATCGAGCTTTACCTTGGTTTCCTTAGGCACGCCGACC
CTGGACTTTTCGCAAGGATCTGCTACACCGCATGTGTCGCAAGGGAGCACTACAAGCACAGGGTCGCCTG
CGTTGCAACAGACTTGGTCGACCTTATCGCTCAGCTTGAGACTAGGCTTGTGCAGACTGCCTATGCAGGA
GGAGGAGGTGCCAGGGCCGCTAGGACCGGTCCTCTTGTGTTTGCTTTTTCTGGACAGGGTACTCAGTTCC
CTGCTATGGCAGCACCACTTGCTAGGAGATACGCAAGATTCGGAGAGATCGTGGGTGGTTGTGCTAGGAT
GGCAAGAGAGCTTTCAGGTTTCCCAGTGGATGGTATTCTTCTTGGTGACGATGTGACACCTGTGAAGGAC
AACTCTGCTGCAGCTGAGGTGCACTCTGAGGTGGACCAGATCTGCATATTTGTGTACCAGTATGCCATGT
GTAGATGGTTGGGTGAGCTTGGTGTGGAGCCAAAGGCTGCCATAGGTCACTCTTTGGGAGAGATCACAGC
AGCTGTCATCGCAGGAGCACTTCCTTTCGAAGCCGCCTTGGATCTTGTCGTCACTAGAGCCAGGTTGCTT
AAGCCATGCGCCGAGCAACCTTCTGGAATGGCAGCCTTGGCCTGCACCCCAGACGTCGCATCAAAGTTGA
CACTTGGTGCTTCAGTGTCTGTGTCAGTCTACAACGGACCTCAGTCTATCTGCCTTTCTGGTGCTTCTGC
CGAGCTTGACGATGCCGTGAGGGCCGCTAAGGCCAGGAACATCAAGGCAACTAGACTTCAGGTCGACCAG
GGTTTCCACTCACCTTGCGTCGACGCCGCAGTGCCAGGTTTGCAGGCTTGGTGCGCAGCTCACAGGGCAT
CAGCTGCTCCATTGAAGATGCCTCTTTACTCTACCGTGAGAGGGGACGTCGTTCCAAAGGGAGCCGCCCT
TGATCCAGAGCACTGGGTGGCCCACGCTAGGAACCCTGTGTTGTTCGCCCAGACAGCCCAGGCTCTTAAA
GAGTCACTTCCACATGGAATCACTTTGGACGTCGGTCCTCAGGCCGTGGCTTGGTCTTTGCTTCTTTTGA
ACGGTCTTTCAGCTACCAGAACAGTCGCTGCCGGAGCCAAGAAGGGAGCAGACCAGGAGAGGGCCCTTTT
GGGTGCTCTTGGAGCCTTGTTCGAGCAGCACAAGGTCACTCCTGACTTTGGTAGACTTTACGCTCCTTTG
GAAAAGACAAGGATCCCAACCTACCCATTTGAGAGAGCTAGATGCTACCCAACCTTCATACCATCAAGGT
TCGCCCACGGTGCTGCTGCTGCTGCCAAGACAGATGGTGAGGTCCTTTCTGCCGAAGAAGAAAATGTGGC
ACCTGTGGGATTGTTGACAAAGGAGGATTTGAGGGCAGCTTTGGTCGCTTGTTTGAGGGCCACATTGGAG
CTTAGGCCTGACGAGGAGCTTGACGAAGCAGAGCCTTTGACCGTGCACGGAGTGGACTCTATCGGATTTG
CAAAGCTTAGGAAGCACGTCGAGGACAGGTGGGGTCTTGACATCCCAGTCGTGTACTGGTCAGACGCCTT
CACCGTCGGAGAGATGTTGGGTAACTTGGTCGGACAGTATGACGTGGTGTCTACTGCTGCCAGGTAGTTA
ACTAGCTTAATGATCATAATCAGCCATACCACATTTGTAGAGGTTTTACTTGCTTTAAAAAACCTCCCAC
ACCTCCCCCTGAACCTGAAACATAAAATGAATGCAATTGTTGTTGTTAACTTGTTTATTGCAGCTTATAA
TGGTTACAAATAAAGCAATAGCATCACAAATTTCACAAATAAAGCATTTTTTTCACTGCATTCTAGTTGT
GGTTTGTCCAAACTCATCAATGTATCTTAACGCGTAAATTGTAAGCGTTAATATTTTGTTAAAATTCGCG
TTAAATTTTTGTTAAATCAGCTCATTTTTTAACCAATAGGCCGAAATCGGCAAAATCCCTTATAAATCAA
AAGAATAGACCGAGATAGGGTTGAGTGTCGCTATGTCTTCTACTAGTAGCGGCCGCTGCAGTCCGGCAAA
AAAGGGCAAGGTGTCACCACCCTGCCCTTTTTCTTTAAAACCGAAAAGATTACTTCGCGTTATGCAGGCT
TCCTCGCTCACTGACTCGCTGCGCTCGGTCGTTCGGCTGCGGCGAGCGGTATCAGCTCACTCAAAGGCGG
TAATACGGTTATCCACAGAATCAGGGGATAACGCAGGAAAGAACATGTGAGCAAAAGGCCAGCAAAAGGC
CAGGAACCGTAAAAAGGCCGCGTTGCTGGCGTTTTTCCACAGGCTCCGCCCCCCTGACGAGCATCACAAA
AATCGACGCTCAAGTCAGAGGTGGCGAAACCCGACAGGACTATAAAGATACCAGGCGTTTCCCCCTGGAA
GCTCCCTCGTGCGCTCTCCTGTTCCGACCCTGCCGCTTACCGGATACCTGTCCGCCTTTCTCCCTTCGGG
AAGCGTGGCGCTTTCTCATAGCTCACGCTGTAGGTATCTCAGTTCGGTGTAGGTCGTTCGCTCCAAGCTG
GGCTGTGTGCACGAACCCCCCGTTCAGCCCGACCGCTGCGCCTTATCCGGTAACTATCGTCTTGAGTCCA
ACCCGGTAAGACACGACTTATCGCCACTGGCAGCAGCCACTGGTAACAGGATTAGCAGAGCGAGGTATGT
AGGCGGTGCTACAGAGTTCTTGAAGTGGTGGCCTAACTACGGCTACACTAGAAGAACAGTATTTGGTATC
TGCGCTCTGCTGAAGCCAGTTACCTTCGGAAAAAGAGTTGGTAGCTCTTGATCCGGCAAACAAACCACCG
CTGGTAGCGGTGGTTTTTTTGTTTGCAAGCAGCAGATTACGCGCAGAAAAAAAGGATCTCAAGAAGATCC
TTTGATCTTTTCTACGGGGTCTGACGCTCAGTGGAACGAAAACTCACGTTAAGGGATTTTGGTCATGAGA
TTATCAAAAAGGATCTTCACCTAGATCCTTTTAAATTAAAAATGAAGTTTTAAATCAATCTAAAGTATAT
ATGAGTAAACTTGGTCTGACAGCTCGAGTCCCGTCAAGTCAGCGTAATGCTCTGCCAGTGTTACAACCAA
TTAACCAATTCTGATTAGAAAAACTCATCGAGCATCAAATGAAACTGCAATTTATTCATATCAGGATTAT
CAATACCATATTTTTGAAAAAGCCGTTTCTGTAATGAAGGAGAAAACTCACCGAGGCAGTTCCATAGGAT
GGCAAGATCCTGGTATCGGTCTGCGATTCCGACTCGTCCAACATCAATACAACCTATTAATTTCCCCTCG
TCAAAAATAAGGTTATCAAGTGAGAAATCACCATGAGTGACGACTGAATCCGGTGAGAATGGCAAAAGCT
TATGCATTTCTTTCCAGACTTGTTCAACAGGCCAGCCATTACGCTCGTCATCAAAATCACTCGCATCAAC
CAAACCGTTATTCATTCGTGATTGCGCCTGAGCGAGACGAAATACGCGATCGCTGTTAAAAGGACAATTA
CAAACAGGAATCGAATGCAACCGGCGCAGGAACACTGCCAGCGCATCAACAATATTTTCACCTGAATCAG
GATATTCTTCTAATACCTGGAATGCTGTTTTCCCGGGGATCGCAGTGGTGAGTAACCATGCATCATCAGG
AGTACGGATAAAATGCTTGATGGTCGGAAGAGGCATAAATTCCGTCAGCCAGTTTAGTCTGACCATCTCA
TCTGTAACATCATTGGCAACGCTACCTTTGCCATGTTTCAGAAACAACTCTGGCGCATCGGGCTTCCCAT
ACAATCGATAGATTGTCGCACCTGATTGCCCGACATTATCGCGAGCCCATTTATACCCATATAAATCAGC
ATCCATGTTGGAATTTAATCGCGGCCTGGAGCAAGACGTTTCCCGTTGAATATGGCTCATAACACCCCTT
GTATTACTGTTTATGTAAGCAGACAGTTTTATTGTTCATGATGATATATTTTTATCTTGTGCAATGTAAC
ATCAGAGATTTTGAGACACAACGTGGCTTTGTTGAATAAATCGAACTTTTGCTGAGTTGAAGGATCAGCT
CGAGTGCCACTTGACGTCTAAGAAACCATTATTATCATGACATTAACCTATAAAAATAGGCGTATCACGA
GGCAGAATTTCAGATAAAAAAAATCCTTAGCTTTCGCTAAGGATGATTTCTGGAATTCGCGGCCGCTTCT
AGAGACTAGTGGAAGACAT
